>Addgene plasmid #108836 | pBW1308_pCAG-PV1-NTD-ENTRY-L1-FRB-NLS-BGHpA | depositor full sequence | sequence record 205117 | Full Sequence
CCCAAGCTTGGCGTAATCATGGTCATAGCTGTTTCCTGTGTGAAATTGTTATCCGCTCACAATTCCACAC
AACATACGAGCCGGAAGCATAAAGTGTAAAGCCTGGGGTGCCTAATGAGTGAGCTAACTCACATTAATTG
CGTTGCGCTCACTGCCCGCTTTCCAGTCGGGAAACCTGTCGTGCCAGCGGATCCGCATCTCAATTAGTCA
GCAACCATAGTCCCGCCCCTAACTCCGCCCAGTTCCGCCCATTCTCCGCCCCATGGCTGACTAATTTTTT
TTATTTATGCAGAGGCCGAGGCCGCCTCGGCCTCTGAGCTATTCCAGAAGTAGTGAGGAGGCTTTTTTGG
AGGCCTAGGCTTTTGCAAAAAGCTAACTTGTTTATTGCAGCTTATAATGGTTACAAATAAAGCAATAGCA
TCACAAATTTCACAAATAAAGCATTTTTTTCACTGCATTCTAGTTGTGGTTTGTCCAAACTCATCAATGT
ATCTTATCATGTCTGGATCCGCTGCATTAATGAATCGGCCAACGCGCGGGGAGAGGCGGTTTGCGTATTG
GGCGCTCTTCCGCTTCCTCGCTCACTGACTCGCTGCGCTCGGTCGTTCGGCTGCGGCGAGCGGTATCAGC
TCACTCAAAGGCGGTAATACGGTTATCCACAGAATCAGGGGATAACGCAGGAAAGAACATGTGAGCAAAA
GGCCAGCAAAAGGCCAGGAACCGTAAAAAGGCCGCGTTGCTGGCGTTTTTCCATAGGCTCCGCCCCCCTG
ACGAGCATCACAAAAATCGACGCTCAAGTCAGAGGTGGCGAAACCCGACAGGACTATAAAGATACCAGGC
GTTTCCCCCTGGAAGCTCCCTCGTGCGCTCTCCTGTTCCGACCCTGCCGCTTACCGGATACCTGTCCGCC
TTTCTCCCTTCGGGAAGCGTGGCGCTTTCTCATAGCTCACGCTGTAGGTATCTCAGTTCGGTGTAGGTCG
TTCGCTCCAAGCTGGGCTGTGTGCACGAACCCCCCGTTCAGCCCGACCGCTGCGCCTTATCCGGTAACTA
TCGTCTTGAGTCCAACCCGGTAAGACACGACTTATCGCCACTGGCAGCAGCCACTGGTAACAGGATTAGC
AGAGCGAGGTATGTAGGCGGTGCTACAGAGTTCTTGAAGTGGTGGCCTAACTACGGCTACACTAGAAGAA
CAGTATTTGGTATCTGCGCTCTGCTGAAGCCAGTTACCTTCGGAAAAAGAGTTGGTAGCTCTTGATCCGG
CAAACAAACCACCGCTGGTAGCGGTGGTTTTTTTGTTTGCAAGCAGCAGATTACGCGCAGAAAAAAAGGA
TCTCAAGAAGATCCTTTGATCTTTTCTACGGGGTCTGACGCTCAGTGGAACGAAAACTCACGTTAAGGGA
TTTTGGTCATGAGATTATCAAAAAGGATCTTCACCTAGATCCTTTTAAATTAAAAATGAAGTTTTAAATC
AATCTAAAGTATATATGAGTAAACTTGGTCTGACAGTTACCAATGCTTAATCAGTGAGGCACCTATCTCA
GCGATCTGTCTATTTCGTTCATCCATAGTTGCCTGACTCCCCGTCGTGTAGATAACTACGATACGGGAGG
GCTTACCATCTGGCCCCAGTGCTGCAATGATACCGCGAGACCCACGCTCACCGGCTCCAGATTTATCAGC
AATAAACCAGCCAGCCGGAAGGGCCGAGCGCAGAAGTGGTCCTGCAACTTTATCCGCCTCCATCCAGTCT
ATTAATTGTTGCCGGGAAGCTAGAGTAAGTAGTTCGCCAGTTAATAGTTTGCGCAACGTTGTTGCCATTG
CTACAGGCATCGTGGTGTCACGCTCGTCGTTTGGTATGGCTTCATTCAGCTCCGGTTCCCAACGATCAAG
GCGAGTTACATGATCCCCCATGTTGTGCAAAAAAGCGGTTAGCTCCTTCGGTCCTCCGATCGTTGTCAGA
AGTAAGTTGGCCGCAGTGTTATCACTCATGGTTATGGCAGCACTGCATAATTCTCTTACTGTCATGCCAT
CCGTAAGATGCTTTTCTGTGACTGGTGAGTACTCAACCAAGTCATTCTGAGAATAGTGTATGCGGCGACC
GAGTTGCTCTTGCCCGGCGTCAATACGGGATAATACCGCGCCACATAGCAGAACTTTAAAAGTGCTCATC
ATTGGAAAACGTTCTTCGGGGCGAAAACTCTCAAGGATCTTACCGCTGTTGAGATCCAGTTCGATGTAAC
CCACTCGTGCACCCAACTGATCTTCAGCATCTTTTACTTTCACCAGCGTTTCTGGGTGAGCAAAAACAGG
AAGGCAAAATGCCGCAAAAAAGGGAATAAGGGCGACACGGAAATGTTGAATACTCATACTCTTCCTTTTT
CAATATTATTGAAGCATTTATCAGGGTTATTGTCTCATGAGCGGATACATATTTGAATGTATTTAGAAAA
ATAAACAAATAGGGGTTCCGCGCACATTTCCCCGAAAAGTGCCACCTGGGTCGACATTGATTATTGACTA
GTTATTAATAGTAATCAATTACGGGGTCATTAGTTCATAGCCCATATATGGAGTTCCGCGTTACATAACT
TACGGTAAATGGCCCGCCTGGCTGACCGCCCAACGACCCCCGCCCATTGACGTCAATAATGACGTATGTT
CCCATAGTAACGCCAATAGGGACTTTCCATTGACGTCAATGGGTGGAGTATTTACGGTAAACTGCCCACT
TGGCAGTACATCAAGTGTATCATATGCCAAGTACGCCCCCTATTGACGTCAATGACGGTAAATGGCCCGC
CTGGCATTATGCCCAGTACATGACCTTATGGGACTTTCCTACTTGGCAGTACATCTACGTATTAGTCATC
GCTATTACCATGGTCGAGGTGAGCCCCACGTTCTGCTTCACTCTCCCCATCTCCCCCCCCTCCCCACCCC
CAATTTTGTATTTATTTATTTTTTAATTATTTTGTGCAGCGATGGGGGCGGGGGGGGGGGGGGCGCGCGC
CAGGCGGGGCGGGGCGGGGCGAGGGGCGGGGCGGGGCGAGGCGGAAAGGTGCGGCGGCAGCCAATCAGAG
CGGCGCGCTCCGAAAGTTTCCTTTTATGGCGAGGCGGCGGCGGCGGCGGCCCTATAAAAAGCGAAGCGCG
CGGCGGGCGGGAGTCGCTGCGTTGCCTTCGCCCCGTGCCCCGCTCCGCGCCGCCTCGCGCCGCCCGCCCC
GGCTCTGACTGACCGCGTTACTCCCACAGGTGAGCGGGCGGGACGGCCCTTCTCCTCCGGGCTGTAATTA
GCGCTTGGTTTAATGACGGCTCGTTTCTTTTCTGTGGCTGCGTGAAAGCCTTAAAGGGCTCCGGGAGGGC
CCTTTGTGCGGGGGGGAGCGGCTCGGGGGGTGCGTGCGTGTGTGTGTGCGTGGGGAGCGCCGCGTGCGGC
TCCGCGCTGCCCGGCGGCTGTGAGCGCTGCGGGCGCGGCGCGGGGCTTTGTGCGCTCCGCAGTGTGCGCG
AGGGGAGCGCGGCCGGGGGCGGTGCCCCGCGGTGCGGGGGGGGCTGCGAGGGGAACAAAGGCTGCGTGCG
GGGTGTGTGCGTGGGGGGGTGAGCAGGGGGTGTGGGCGCGGCGGTCGGGCTGTAACCCCCCCCTGCACCC
CCCTCCCCGAGTTGCTGAGCACGGCCCGGCTTCGGGTGCGGGGCTCCGTACGGGGCGTGGCGCGGGGCTC
GCCGTGCCGGGCGGGGGGTGGCGGCAGGTGGGGGTGCCGGGCGGGGCGGGGCCGCCTCGGGCCGGGGAGG
GCTCGGGGGAGGGGCGCGGCGGCCCCCGGAGCGCCGGCGGCTGTCGAGGCGCGGCGAGCCGCAGCCATTG
CCTTTTATGGTAATCGTGCGAGAGGGCGCAGGGACTTCCTTTGTCCCAAATCTGTGCGGAGCCGAAATCT
GGGAGGCGCCGCCGCACCCCCTCTAGCGGGCGCGGGGCGAAGCGGTGCGGCGCCGGCAGGAAGGAAATGG
GCGGGGAGGGCCTTCGTGCGTCGCCGCGCCGCCGTCCCCTTCTCCCTCTCCAGCCTCGGGGCTGTCCGCG
GGGGGACGGCTGCCTTCGGGGGGGACGGGGCAGGGCGGGGTTCGGCTTCTGGCGTGTGACCGGCGGCTCT
AGAGCCTCTGCTAACCATGTTCATGCCTTCTTCTTTTTCCTACAGCTCCTGGGCAACGTGCTGGTTATTG
TGCTGTCTCATCATTTTGGCAAAGAATTGATTAATTCGAGCGAAGGCGCGCCCATTACTCGCATCCATTC
TCAGGCTGTCTCGTCTCGTCTCGCACGCGTAAGTCTACTCCGGAGGGTCTGGCTCCGGATCAAGTGGTGG
CAGCGGTACCATCCTCTGGCATGAGATGTGGCATGAAGGCCTGGAAGAGGCATCTCGTTTGTACTTTGGG
GAAAGGAACGTGAAAGGCATGTTTGAGGTGCTGGAGCCCTTGCATGCTATGATGGAACGGGGCCCCCAGA
CTCTGAAGGAAACATCCTTTAATCAGGCCTATGGTCGAGATTTAATGGAGGCCCAAGAGTGGTGCAGGAA
GTACATGAAATCAGGGAATGTCAAGGACCTCCTCCAAGCCTGGGACCTCTATTATCATGTGTTCCGACGA
ATCTCACCCAAGAAAAAGCGGAAGGTGTGAGAATTCCTGTGCCTTCTAGTTGCCAGCCATCTGTTGTTTG
CCCCTCCCCCGTGCCTTCCTTGACCCTGGAAGGTGCCACTCCCACTGTCCTTTCCTAATAAAATGAGGAA
ATTGCATCGCATTGTCTGAGTAGGTGTCATTCTATTCTGGGGGGTGGGGTGGGGCAGGACAGCAAGGGGG
AGGATTGGGAAGACAATAGCAGGCATGCTGGGGATGCGGTGGGCTCTATGGCTTCTGAGGCGGAAAGAAC
CAGCTGGGGCTCTAGGGGGTATCCCCACGCGCCCTGTAGCGTGTACCGCTGGGAGTTCGTAGACGGAAAC
AAACGCAGAATCCAAGCGCGGCCGCCCAGGATACATAGATTACCACAACTCCGAGCCCTTCCACCGCTAG
CGCACTCCTCAGGTGCAGGCTGCCTATCAGAAGGTGGTGGCTGGTGTGGCCAATGCCCTGGCTCACAAAT
ACCACTGAGATCTTTTTCCCTCTGCCAAAAATTATGGGGACATCATGAAGCCCCTTGAGCATCTGACTTC
TGGCTAATAAAGGAAATTTATTTTCATTGCAATAGTGTGTTGGAATTTTTTGTGTCTCTCACTCGGAAGG
ACATATGGGAGGGCAAATCATTTAAAACATCAGAATGAGTATTTGGTTTAGAGTTTGGCAACATATGCCC
ATATGCTGGCTGCCATGAACAAAGGTTGGCTATAAAGAGGTCATCAGTATATGAAACAGCCCCCTGCTGT
CCATTCCTTATTCCATAGAAAAGCCTTGACTTGAGGTTAGATTTTTTTTATATTTTGTTTTGTGTTATTT
TTTTCTTTAACATCCCTAAAATTTTCCTTACATGTTTTACTAGCCAGATTTTTCCTCCTCTCCTGACTAC
TCCCAGTCATAGCTGTCCCTCTTCTCTTATGGAGATCCCTCGACCTGCAG
Features (pLannotate 1.2.2; 19 found; start..end, strand, type, name):
     46..62      -  protein_bind   lac operator: The lac repressor binds to the lac operator to inhibit transcription in E. coli. This inhibition can be relieved by adding lactose or isopropyl-β-D-thiogalactopyranoside (IPTG). lac repressor encoded by lacI
     70..100     -  promoter       lac promoter: promoter for the E. coli lac operon
    115..136     -  protein_bind   CAP binding site: CAP binding activates transcription in the presence of cAMP. E. coli catabolite activator protein
    149..188     -  CDS            lacI (fragment): lac repressor; lacI; The lac repressor binds to the lac operator to inhibit transcription in E. coli. This inhibition can be relieved by adding lactose or isopropyl-β-D-thiogalactopyranoside (IPTG).
    195..217     +  promoter       SV40 promoter (fragment): SV40 enhancer and early promoter
    221..355     +  rep_origin     SV40 ori: SV40 origin of replication
    375..509     +  polyA_signal   SV40 poly(A) signal: SV40 polyadenylation signal
    511..565     -  CDS            lacI (fragment): lac repressor; lacI; The lac repressor binds to the lac operator to inhibit transcription in E. coli. This inhibition can be relieved by adding lactose or isopropyl-β-D-thiogalactopyranoside (IPTG).
    748..1336    -  rep_origin     ori: high-copy-number ColE1/pMB1/pBR322/pUC origin of replication
   1507..2367    -  CDS            AmpR: β-lactamase; bla; confers resistance to ampicillin, carbenicillin, and related antibiotics
   2368..2472    -  promoter       AmpR promoter: bla
   2503..2882    +  enhancer       CMV enhancer: human cytomegalovirus immediate early enhancer
   2884..3159    +  promoter       chicken β-actin promoter: No description available
   3160..4175    +  intron         chimeric intron: chimera between introns from chicken β-actin and rabbit β-globin
   4351..4626    +  CDS            FRB*: T2098L mutant of FKBP-rapamycin binding domain of human FRAP binds synthetic ligands such as AP21967
   4657..4881    +  polyA_signal   bGH poly(A) signal: bovine growth hormone polyadenylation signal
   4885..4906    +  promoter       SV40 promoter (fragment): SV40 enhancer and early promoter
   5044..5115    +  CDS            HBB (fragment): HBB_PONPY - Experimental evidence at transcript level: Swiss-Prot protein existence level 2. Involved in oxygen transport from the lung to the various peripheral tissues. From Pongo pygmaeus (Bornean orangutan).
   5186..5241    +  polyA_signal   β-globin poly(A) signal: rabbit β-globin polyadenylation signal (Gil and Proudfoot, 1987)
