[The description below was written by a language model from this plasmid's Addgene catalogue record and pLannotate feature annotations shown in this document.]
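Description:
pBW1308_pCAG-PV1-NTD-ENTRY-L1-FRB-NLS-BGHpA is an empty entry vector of about 5.6 kb for mammalian expression, built on the pCAGGS backbone. It is meant for making C-terminal FRB/NLS fusions of a protein fragment chosen by the user. It is propagated in E. coli through a high-copy ColE1/pUC-type origin with ampicillin selection (AmpR under its own bla promoter). Residual backbone elements include lac promoter/operator remnants, small lacI fragments, an SV40 origin and an SV40 polyadenylation signal. No mammalian selection marker is annotated.

The expression cassette is driven by the CAG promoter, which consists of the CMV immediate-early enhancer, the chicken β-actin promoter and a chimeric β-actin/β-globin intron that gives strong constitutive transcription in mammalian cells. Downstream lies the entry site, where a fragment is cloned between MluI and BspEI so that it reads in frame into a linker (L1 in the name), then FRB and a nuclear localisation signal. Transcription ends at a bovine growth hormone poly(A) signal. The original pCAGGS rabbit β-globin fragment and poly(A) signal remain further downstream. The annotation identifies the FRB as the T2098L variant (FRB*), which binds rapamycin analogues such as AP21967. The NLS, the linker and the "PV1" element are not annotated separately, and the record does not define PV1.

"NTD" in the name suggests the vector is meant to receive N-terminal fragments. The associated publication concerns chemical- and light-inducible recombinases, so the likely use is in building split recombinases. In such a design, an FRB-tagged half would typically be reconstituted by ligand-induced dimerisation with a partner half fused to FKBP. The record does not name any particular recombinase or partner plasmid.
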