Addgene plasmid #108836: pBW1308_pCAG-PV1-NTD-ENTRY-L1-FRB-NLS-BGHpA
Purpose: (Empty Backbone) Insert protein fragment into MluI/BspEI to fuse to FRB/NLS tags on C-terminus
Depositing lab: Wilson Wong. Depositing organization: Boston University Main Campus. Publication: High-performance chemical- and light-inducible recombinases in mammalian cells and mice. Weinberg BH, Cho JH, Agarwal Y, Pham NTH, Caraballo LD, Walkosz M, Ortega C, Trexler M, Tague N, Law B, Benman WKJ, Letendre J, Beal J, Wong WW. Nat Commun. 2019 Oct 24;10(1):4845. doi: 10.1038/s41467-019-12800-7. PubMed 31649244.
Backbone
  Vector backbone: pCAGGS
  Vector type: Mammalian Expression, Synthetic Biology
  Tag / fusion protein: FRB,NLS (C terminal on backbone)
Growth in bacteria
  Bacterial resistance: Ampicillin, 100 μg/mL
  Growth temperature: 37°C
  Growth strain: NEB Stable
  Copy number: High Copy
Gene/Insert
  Gene/Insert name: None
  Tag / fusion protein: FRB,NLS (C terminal on backbone)
Terms and licenses: Academic/Nonprofit Terms; Industry Terms: Not Available to Industry
Depositor comments: Please visit https://www.biorxiv.org/content/10.1101/747121v1 for bioRxiv preprint.
How to cite: pBW1308_pCAG-PV1-NTD-ENTRY-L1-FRB-NLS-BGHpA was a gift from Wilson Wong (Addgene plasmid # 108836 ; http://n2t.net/addgene:108836 ; RRID:Addgene_108836)
