>Addgene plasmid #108836 | pBW1308_pCAG-PV1-NTD-ENTRY-L1-FRB-NLS-BGHpA | addgene partial sequence | sequence record 217883 | Addgene Partial NGS Result
TGCACCCCCCTCCCCGAGTTGCTGAGCACGGCCCGGCTTCGGGTGCGGGGCTCCGTACGGGGCGTGGCGC
GGGGCTCGCCGTGCCGGGCGGGGGGTGGCGGCAGGTGGGGGTGCCGGGCGGGGCGGGGCCGCCTCGGGCC
GGGGAGGGCTCGGGGGAGGGGCGCGGCGGCCCCCGGAGCGCCGGCGGCTGTCGAGGCGCGGCGAGCCGCA
GCCATTGCCTTTTATGGTAATCGTGCGAGAGGGCGCAGGGACTTCCTTTGTCCCAAATCTGTGCGGAGCC
GAAATCTGGGAGGCGCCGCCGCACCCCCTCTAGCGGGCGCGGGGCGAAGCGGTGCGGCGCCGGCAGGAAG
GAAATGGGCGGGGAGGGCCTTCGTGCGTCGCCGCGCCGCCGTCCCCTTCTCCCTCTCCAGCCTCGGGGCT
GTCCGCGGGGGGACGGCTGCCTTCGGGGGGGACGGGGCAGGGCGGGGTTCGGCTTCTGGCGTGTGACCGG
CGGCTCTAGAGCCTCTGCTAACCATGTTCATGCCTTCTTCTTTTTCCTACAGCTCCTGGGCAACGTGCTG
GTTATTGTGCTGTCTCATCATTTTGGCAAAGAATTGATTAATTCGAGCGAAGGCGCGCCCATTACTCGCA
TCCATTCTCAGGCTGTCTCGTCTCGTCTCGCACGCGTAAGTCTACTCCGGAGGGTCTGGCTCCGGATCAA
GTGGTGGCAGCGGTACCATCCTCTGGCATGAGATGTGGCATGAAGGCCTGGAAGAGGCATCTCGTTTGTA
CTTTGGGGAAAGGAACGTGAAAGGCATGTTTGAGGTGCTGGAGCCCTTGCATGCTATGATGGAACGGGGC
CCCCAGACTCTGAAGGAAACATCCTTTAATCAGGCCTATGGTCGAGATTTAATGGAGGCCCAAGAGTGGT
GCAGGAAGTACATGAAATCAGGGAATGTCAAGGACCTCCTCCAAGCCTGGGACCTCTATTATCATGTGTT
CCGACGAATCTCACCCAAGAAAAAGCGGAAGGTGTGAGAATTCCTGTGCCTTCTAGTTGCCAGCCATCTG
TTGTTTGCCCCTCCCCCGTGCCTTCCTTGACCCTGGAAGGTGCCACTCCCACTGTCCTTTCCTAATAAAA
TGAGGAAATTGCATCGCATTGTCTGAGTAGGTGTCATTCTATTCTGGGGGGTGGGGTGGGGCAGGACAGC
AAGGGGGAGGATTGGGAAGACAATAGCAGGCATGCTGGGGATGCGGTGGGCTCTATGGCTTCTGAGGCGG
AAAGAACCAGCTGGGGCTCTAGGGGGTATCCCCACGCGCCCTGTAGCGTGTACCGCTGGGAGTTCGTAGA
CGGAAACAAACGCAGAATCCAAGCGCGGCCGCCCAGGATACATAGATTACCACAACTCCGAGCCCTTCCA
CCGCTAGCGCACTCCTCAGGTGCAGGCTGCCTATCAGAAGGTGGTGGCTGGTGTGGCCAATGCCCTGGCT
CACAAATACCACTGAGATCTTTTTCCCTCTGCCAAAAATTATGGGGACATCATGAAGCCCCTTGAGCATC
TGACTTCTGGCTAATAAAGGAAATTTATTTTCATTGCAATAGTGTGTTGGAATTTTTTGTGTCTCTCACT
CGGAAGGACATATGGGAGGGCAAATCATTTAAAACATCAGAATGAGTATTTGGTTTAGAGTTTGGCAACA
TATGCCCATATGCTGGCTGCCATGAACAAAGGTTGGCTATAAAGAGGTCATCAGTATATGAAACAGCCCC
CTGCTGTCCATTCCTTATTCCATAGAAAAGCCTTGACTTGAGGTTAGATTTTTTTTATATTTTGTTTTGT
GTTATTTTTTTCTTTAACATCCCTAAAATTTTCCTTACATGTTTTACTAGCCAGATTTTTCCTCCTCTCC
TGACTACTCCCAGTCATAGCTGTCCCTCTTCTCTTATGGAGATCCCTCGACCTGCAGCCCAAGCTTGGCG
TAATCATGGTCATAGCTGTTTCCTGTGTGAAATTGTTATCCGCTCACAATTCCACACAACATACGAGCCG
GAAGCATAAAGTGTAAAGCCTGGGGTGCCTAATGAGTGAGCTAACTCACATTAATTGCGTTGCGCTCACT
GCCCGCTTTCCAGTCGGGAAACCTGTCGTGCCAGCGGATCCGCATCTCAATTAGTCAGCAACCATAGTCC
CGCCCCTAACTCCGCCCAGTTCCGCCCATTCTCCGCCCCATGGCTGACTAATTTTTTTTATTTATGCAGA
GGCCGAGGCCGCCTCGGCCTCTGAGCTATTCCAGAAGTAGTGAGGAGGCTTTTTTGGAGGCCTAGGCTTT
TGCAAAAAGCTAACTTGTTTATTGCAGCTTATAATGGTTACAAATAAAGCAATAGCATCACAAATTTCAC
AAATAAAGCATTTTTTTCACTGCATTCTAGTTGTGGTTTGTCCAAACTCATCAATGTATCTTATCATGTC
TGGATCCGCTGCATTAATGAATCGGCCAACGCGCGGGGAGAGGCGGTTTGCGTATTGGGCGCTCTTCCGC
TTCCTCGCTCACTGACTCGCTGCGCTCGGTCGTTCGGCTGCGGCGAGCGGTATCAGCTCACTCAAAGGCG
GTAATACGGTTATCCACAGAATCAGGGGATAACGCAGGAAAGAACATGTGAGCAAAAGGCCAGCAAAAGG
CCAGGAACCGTAAAAAGGCCGCGTTGCTGGCGTTTTTCCATAGGCTCCGCCCCCCTGACGAGCATCACAA
AAATCGACGCTCAAGTCAGAGGTGGCGAAACCCGACAGGACTATAAAGATACCAGGCGTTTCCCCCTGGA
AGCTCCCTCGTGCGCTCTCCTGTTCCGACCCTGCCGCTTACCGGATACCTGTCCGCCTTTCTCCCTTCGG
GAAGCGTGGCGCTTTCTCATAGCTCACGCTGTAGGTATCTCAGTTCGGTGTAGGTCGTTCGCTCCAAGCT
GGGCTGTGTGCACGAACCCCCCGTTCAGCCCGACCGCTGCGCCTTATCCGGTAACTATCGTCTTGAGTCC
AACCCGGTAAGACACGACTTATCGCCACTGGCAGCAGCCACTGGTAACAGGATTAGCAGAGCGAGGTATG
TAGGCGGTGCTACAGAGTTCTTGAAGTGGTGGCCTAACTACGGCTACACTAGAAGAACAGTATTTGGTAT
CTGCGCTCTGCTGAAGCCAGTTACCTTCGGAAAAAGAGTTGGTAGCTCTTGATCCGGCAAACAAACCACC
GCTGGTAGCGGTGGTTTTTTTGTTTGCAAGCAGCAGATTACGCGCAGAAAAAAAGGATCTCAAGAAGATC
CTTTGATCTTTTCTACGGGGTCTGACGCTCAGTGGAACGAAAACTCACGTTAAGGGATTTTGGTCATGAG
ATTATCAAAAAGGATCTTCACCTAGATCCTTTTAAATTAAAAATGAAGTTTTAAATCAATCTAAAGTATA
TATGAGTAAACTTGGTCTGACAGTTACCAATGCTTAATCAGTGAGGCACCTATCTCAGCGATCTGTCTAT
TTCGTTCATCCATAGTTGCCTGACTCCCCGTCGTGTAGATAACTACGATACGGGAGGGCTTACCATCTGG
CCCCAGTGCTGCAATGATACCGCGAGACCCACGCTCACCGGCTCCAGATTTATCAGCAATAAACCAGCCA
GCCGGAAGGGCCGAGCGCAGAAGTGGTCCTGCAACTTTATCCGCCTCCATCCAGTCTATTAATTGTTGCC
GGGAAGCTAGAGTAAGTAGTTCGCCAGTTAATAGTTTGCGCAACGTTGTTGCCATTGCTACAGGCATCGT
GGTGTCACGCTCGTCGTTTGGTATGGCTTCATTCAGCTCCGGTTCCCAACGATCAAGGCGAGTTACATGA
TCCCCCATGTTGTGCAAAAAAGCGGTTAGCTCCTTCGGTCCTCCGATCGTTGTCAGAAGTAAGTTGGCCG
CAGTGTTATCACTCATGGTTATGGCAGCACTGCATAATTCTCTTACTGTCATGCCATCCGTAAGATGCTT
TTCTGTGACTGGTGAGTACTCAACCAAGTCATTCTGAGAATAGTGTATGCGGCGACCGAGTTGCTCTTGC
CCGGCGTCAATACGGGATAATACCGCGCCACATAGCAGAACTTTAAAAGTGCTCATCATTGGAAAACGTT
CTTCGGGGCGAAAACTCTCAAGGATCTTACCGCTGTTGAGATCCAGTTCGATGTAACCCACTCGTGCACC
CAACTGATCTTCAGCATCTTTTACTTTCACCAGCGTTTCTGGGTGAGCAAAAACAGGAAGGCAAAATGCC
GCAAAAAAGGGAATAAGGGCGACACGGAAATGTTGAATACTCATACTCTTCCTTTTTCAATATTATTGAA
GCATTTATCAGGGTTATTGTCTCATGAGCGGATACATATTTGAATGTATTTAGAAAAATAAACAAATAGG
GGTTCCGCGCACATTTCCCCGAAAAGTGCCACCTGGGTCGACATTGATTATTGACTAGTTATTAATAGTA
ATCAATTACGGGGTCATTAGTTCATAGCCCATATATGGAGTTCCGCGTTACATAACTTACGGTAAATGGC
CCGCCTGGCTGACCGCCCAACGACCCCCGCCCATTGACGTCAATAATGACGTATGTTCCCATAGTAACGC
CAATAGGGACTTTCCATTGACGTCAATGGGTGGAGTATTTACGGTAAACTGCCCACTTGGCAGTACATCA
AGTGTATCATATGCCAAGTACGCCCCCTATTGACGTCAATGACGGTAAATGGCCCGCCTGGCATTATGCC
CAGTACATGACCTTATGGGACTTTCCTACTTGGCAGTACATCTACGTATTAGTCATCGCTATTACCATGG
TCGAGGTGAGCCCCACGTTCTGCTTCACTCTCCCCATCTCCCCCCCCTCCCCACCCCCAATTTTGTATTT
ATTTATTTTTTAATTATTTTGTGCAGCGATGGGGGCGGGGGGGG
